Addgene plasmid #196352: mAzurite-8xbiRhoBAST-24xMS2v6
Purpose: Expression of mAzurite mRNA with 8xbiRhoBAST-24xMS2v6 in 3'UTR
Depositing lab: Murat Sunbul. Depositing organization: Universitaet Heidelberg. Publication: Avidity-based bright and photostable light-up aptamers for single-molecule mRNA imaging. Buhler B, Schokolowski J, Benderoth A, Englert D, Grun F, Jaschke A, Sunbul M. Nat Chem Biol. 2023 Apr;19(4):478-487. doi: 10.1038/s41589-022-01228-8. Epub 2023 Jan 19. PubMed 36658339.
Backbone
  Vector backbone: mAzurite-C1
  Vector type: Mammalian Expression
Growth in bacteria
  Bacterial resistance: Kanamycin, 50 μg/mL
  Growth temperature: 37°C
  Growth strain: DH5alpha
  Copy number: High Copy
Gene/Insert
  Gene/Insert name: mAzurite-8xbiRhoBAST-24xMS2
  Species: Synthetic
  Promoter: CMV
  Cloning method: Restriction Enzyme; 5′ cloning site unknown (unknown if destroyed); 3′ cloning site unknown (unknown if destroyed)
Terms and licenses: Academic/Nonprofit Terms; Industry Terms: Not Available to Industry
Depositor comments: Cloned using mAzurite-C1 (#54583) . Please visit https://www.biorxiv.org/content/10.1101/2021.11.02.466936v1 for bioRxiv preprint.
How to cite: mAzurite-8xbiRhoBAST-24xMS2v6 was a gift from Murat Sunbul (Addgene plasmid # 196352 ; http://n2t.net/addgene:196352 ; RRID:Addgene_196352)
