[The description below was written by a language model from this plasmid's Addgene catalogue record and pLannotate feature annotations shown in this document.]
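Description:
mAzurite-8xbiRhoBAST-24xMS2v6 is a mammalian expression plasmid of about 7.8 kb built on the mAzurite-C1 backbone, a C1-type fluorescent protein vector. It is maintained in E. coli at high copy through a ColE1/pUC-type origin and selected with kanamycin. The NeoR/KanR aminoglycoside phosphotransferase gene sits downstream of both a bacterial (bla) promoter and the SV40 enhancer/early promoter and ends in an HSV TK polyadenylation signal. The same marker can therefore confer G418 resistance in mammalian cells. An f1 origin is also present. Several short fragment hits in the automated annotation (RSF ori, ble, bGH poly(A), large T antigen) look like partial matches within backbone sequence rather than functional parts.

The payload is a synthetic reporter transcript driven by the CMV immediate-early enhancer and promoter. The open reading frame that the annotation labels as an mEGFP fragment corresponds to the blue GFP-derived protein mAzurite named in the catalogue entry. Between this coding sequence and the SV40 poly(A) signal lies roughly 3 kb that the feature table leaves largely unannotated apart from multiple cloning site remnants. According to the record, this 3'UTR region holds eight copies of the biRhoBAST aptamer followed by 24 MS2v6 stem-loops. biRhoBAST is a light-up RNA aptamer that becomes fluorescent on binding its dye ligand, while MS2 repeats are bound by fluorescently tagged MS2 coat protein. Having both arrays on one mRNA allows the same transcript to be detected by either method. The construct is intended for imaging mRNA in mammalian cells, including at the single-molecule level, with mAzurite fluorescence reporting expression of the transcript.
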