Features (pLannotate 1.2.2; 18 found; start..end, strand, type, name):
      6..65      +  rep_origin     RSF ori (fragment): Plasmids containing the RSF 1030 origin of replication can be propagated in E. coli cells that contain additional plasmids with compatible origins.
    133..436     +  enhancer       CMV enhancer: human cytomegalovirus immediate early enhancer
    437..640     +  promoter       CMV promoter: human cytomegalovirus (CMV) immediate early promoter
    685..1402    +  CDS            mEGFP (fragment): enhanced GFP with monomerizing A206K mutation (Zacharias et al., 2002) mammalian codon-optimized
   1402..1419    +  misc_feature   MCS (fragment): multiple cloning site
   2704..2724    +  misc_feature   MCS (fragment): pUC18/19 multiple cloning site
   2761..2797    +  misc_feature   MCS (fragment): multiple cloning site
   4501..4526    +  misc_feature   MCS (fragment): multiple cloning site
   4543..4627    +  CDS            large T antigen (fragment): large T antigen from SV40 (simian virus 40)
   4650..4771    +  polyA_signal   SV40 poly(A) signal: SV40 polyadenylation signal
   4805..5233    -  rep_origin     f1 ori (sequence partly withheld): f1 bacteriophage origin of replication; arrow indicates direction of (+) strand synthesis
   5260..5364    +  promoter       AmpR promoter: bla
   5366..5723    +  promoter       SV40 promoter: SV40 enhancer and early promoter
   5758..6552    +  CDS            NeoR/KanR: aminoglycoside phosphotransferase from Tn5; aph(3')-II (or nptII); confers resistance to neomycin, kanamycin, and G418 (Geneticin®)
   6573..6725    +  CDS            ble (fragment): BLE_KLEPN - Experimental evidence at protein level: Swiss-Prot protein existence level 1. Binding protein with a strong affinity to the bleomycin family of antibiotics. Binds to CL990; an antimitotic-antibiotic compound. From Klebsiella pneumoniae.
   6784..6831    +  polyA_signal   HSV TK poly(A) signal: herpes simplex virus thymidine kinase polyadenylation signal (Cole and Stacy, 1985)
   6922..6938    -  polyA_signal   bGH poly(A) signal (fragment): bovine growth hormone polyadenylation signal
   7160..7748    +  rep_origin     ori: high-copy-number ColE1/pMB1/pBR322/pUC origin of replication
>Addgene plasmid #196352 | mAzurite-8xbiRhoBAST-24xMS2v6 | addgene full sequence | sequence record 384646 | Addgene NGS Result
TGGCCTTTTGCTCACATGTTCTTTCCTGCGTTATCCCCTGATTCTGTGGATAACCGTATTACCGCCATGC
ATTAGTTATTAATAGTAATCAATTACGGGGTCATTAGTTCATAGCCCATATATGGAGTTCCGCGTTACAT
AACTTACGGTAAATGGCCCGCCTGGCTGACCGCCCAACGACCCCCGCCCATTGACGTCAATAATGACGTA
TGTTCCCATAGTAACGCCAATAGGGACTTTCCATTGACGTCAATGGGTGGAGTATTTACGGTAAACTGCC
CACTTGGCAGTACATCAAGTGTATCATATGCCAAGTACGCCCCCTATTGACGTCAATGACGGTAAATGGC
CCGCCTGGCATTATGCCCAGTACATGACCTTATGGGACTTTCCTACTTGGCAGTACATCTACGTATTAGT
CATCGCTATTACCATGGTGATGCGGTTTTGGCAGTACATCAATGGGCGTGGATAGCGGTTTGACTCACGG
GGATTTCCAAGTCTCCACCCCATTGACGTCAATGGGAGTTTGTTTTGGCACCAAAATCAACGGGACTTTC
CAAAATGTCGTAACAACTCCGCCCCATTGACGCAAATGGGCGGTAGGCGTGTACGGTGGGAGGTCTATAT
AAGCAGAGCTGGTTTAGTGAACCGTCAGATCCGCTAGCGCTACCGGTCGCCACCATGGTGAGCAAGGGCG
AGGAGCTGTTCACCGGGGTGGTGCCCATCCTGGTCGAGCTGGACGGCGACGTAAACGGCCACAAGTTCAG
CGTGTCCGGCGAGGGCGAGGGCGATGCCACCTACGGCAAGCTGACCCTGAAGTTCATCTGCACCACCGGC
AAGCTGCCCGTGCCCTGGCCCACCCTCGTGACCACCCTGAGCCACGGCGTGCAGTGCTTCAGCCGCTACC
CCGACCACATGAAGCAGCACGACTTCTTCAAGTCCGCCATGCCCGAAGGCTACGTCCAGGAGCGCACCAT
CTTCTTCAAGGACGACGGCAACTACAAGACCCGCGCCGAGGTGAAGTTCGAGGGCGACACCCTGGTGAAC
CGCATCGAGCTGAAGGGCATCGACTTCAAGGAGGACGGCAACATCCTGGGGCACAAGCTGGAGTACAACT
TCAACAGCCACAACATCTATATCATGGCCGACAAGCAGAAGAACGGCATCAAGGTGAACTTCAAGATCCG
CCACAACATCGAGGACGGCAGCGTGCAGCTCGCCGACCACTACCAGCAGAACACCCCCATCGGCGACGGC
CCCGTGCTGCTGCCCGACAACCACTACCTGAGCACCCAGTCCAAGCTGAGCAAAGACCCCAACGAGAAGC
GCGATCACATGGTCCTGCTGGAGTTCCGCACCGCCGCCGGGATCACTCACGGCATGGACGAGCTGTACAA
GTCCGGACTCAGATCTCGACGGGTCTAGAGGTATGTGGGAGGAACCTCCGCGAAAGCGGTGAAGGAGAGG
CGCAAGGTTAACCGCCTCAGGTTCCAGGAGGATTCGTCCTCCAAAGGCCTCCGCGAAAGCGGTGAAGGAG
CGCCACAAGGTTAACTGGCGCAGGCCTTACCCACATACCGCTAGAGGAGCCCGGAAGGAACCTCCGCGAA
AGCGGTGAAGGAGAGGCGCAAGGTTAACCGCCTCAGGTTCCAGCGGAGTTCGCTCCGCAAAGGCCTCCGC
GAAAGCGGTGAAGGAGCGCCACAAGGTTAACTGGCGCAGGCCTTATCCGGGCTCCGCTAGAGGTATGTGG
GAGGAACCTCCGCGAAAGCGGTGAAGGAGAGGCGCAAGGTTAACCGCCTCAGGTTCCAGGAGGATTCGTC
CTCCAAAGGCCTCCGCGAAAGCGGTGAAGGAGCGCCACAAGGTTAACTGGCGCAGGCCTTACCCACATAC
CGCTAGAGGAGCCCGGAAGGAACCTCCGCGAAAGCGGTGAAGGAGAGGCGCAAGGTTAACCGCCTCAGGT
TCCAGCGGAGTTCGCTCCGCAAAGGCCTCCGCGAAAGCGGTGAAGGAGCGCCACAAGGTTAACTGGCGCA
GGCCTTATCCGGGCTCCGCTAGAGGTATGTGGGAGGAACCTCCGCGAAAGCGGTGAAGGAGAGGCGCAAG
GTTAACCGCCTCAGGTTCCAGGAGGATTCGTCCTCCAAAGGCCTCCGCGAAAGCGGTGAAGGAGCGCCAC
AAGGTTAACTGGCGCAGGCCTTACCCACATACCGCTAGAGGAGCCCGGAAGGAACCTCCGCGAAAGCGGT
GAAGGAGAGGCGCAAGGTTAACCGCCTCAGGTTCCAGCGGAGTTCGCTCCGCAAAGGCCTCCGCGAAAGC
GGTGAAGGAGCGCCACAAGGTTAACTGGCGCAGGCCTTATCCGGGCTCCGCTAGAGGTATGTGGGAGGAA
CCTCCGCGAAAGCGGTGAAGGAGAGGCGCAAGGTTAACCGCCTCAGGTTCCAGGAGGATTCGTCCTCCAA
AGGCCTCCGCGAAAGCGGTGAAGGAGCGCCACAAGGTTAACTGGCGCAGGCCTTACCCACATACCGCTAG
AGGAGCCCGGAAGGAACCTCCGCGAAAGCGGTGAAGGAGAGGCGCAAGGTTAACCGCCTCAGGTTCCAGC
GGAGTTCGCTCCGCAAAGGCCTCCGCGAAAGCGGTGAAGGAGCGCCACAAGGTTAACTGGCGCAGGCCTT
ATCCGGGCTCCGCTAGAGCGGACTTCGGTCCGCTTTTTACTAGGACCTGCAGGCATGCAAGCTTGACGTC
GGTTACCGATATCCATATGGCGGCCGCATCGATCTCGAGCTCAAGCTTCGAATTCTGCAGTCGACGGGCC
CGGGATCCGATCCAATCATGGATCCCAGAGCCCCCTGGCAATCGCGGGGAGACGCAGGACTACCGCGTCT
TCACTCTCGCTTGCGCGGTATACGCAGGGAGCAACGTCACCCAGGGCGACACAGAGGAATACCCTGTGTG
GCCCCACGGTGCTACAAAGAACATTCCGTATTGCTCACCAGTGTCACATGTGGAGGACTACCCCACAAGC
GAGTCAGGAAACCTTCGGGGCATCGCACCATTATCCCGAACAATCGACACGCAGGATTACCGCGTGGGAC
ACTCTGTTCCCCGTCAAAATTGGACCATACCGGAGTCGGCTTACGTCATGCAGGATTACCGCATGCATGG
TGCAGAATATCGGCATGTCTACTCGTACAGTCAAATCTACTCGTGTGGTCAGGACTACCGACCACTTCTA
TTCTATTCATCTTTTCGGTTGTGCAGGTATTCTGCCGATGTACGAGAAGACGATTACGCTTCTCGACTAC
CTTCATCATACATGGTGTGCAGATGGCCGCCAAGTTTTTTGCCAATGGAGGAATACCCCATTCTCTGTCA
ACCAACCCATGCAAAGTTTACACTCTGCTATGGCAGCACTGTCGCAGAGGAATACCCTGCGAGCCAAAAC
GGCCCCCGGTGCGTGTATTGCATCTGCCTTGCGAGCATTCACAGGGACGAATACGCCCTGCCGTTGCATT
ACTTCAATATGGGTGCTCTGTCGTCGTCATCAGGACCATTTGCGCAGGACTACCGCGCATATATCATCAG
CACTCGTGCGGATACTTCTGGGATTCCTATTGTTACGCGAGCTCAGGAATACCGAGCTCTGGCGACAGAG
ACCCTCACACGGAAGATCCCAGAGCCCCCTGGCAATCGCGGGGAGACGCAGGACTACCGCGTCTTCACTC
TCGCTTGCGCGGTATACGCAGGGAGCAACGTCACCCAGGGCGACACAGAGGAATACCCTGTGTGGCCCCA
CGGTGCTACAAAGAACATTCCGTATTGCTCACCAGTGTCACATGTGGAGGACTACCCCACAAGCGAGTCA
GGAAACCTTCGGGGCATCGCACCATTATCCCGAACAATCGACACGCAGGATTACCGCGTGGGACACTCTG
TTCCCCGTCAAAATTGGACCATACCGGAGTCGGCTTACGTCATGCAGGATTACCGCATGCATGGTGCAGA
ATATCGGCATGTCTACTCGTACAGTCAAATCTACTCGTGTGGTCAGGACTACCGACCACTTCTATTCTAT
TCATCTTTTCGGTTGTGCAGGTATTCTGCCGATGTACGAGAAGACGATTACGCTTCTCGACTACCTTCAT
CATACATGGTGTGCAGATGGCCGCCAAGTTTTTTGCCAATGGAGGAATACCCCATTCTCTGTCAACCAAC
CCATGCAAAGTTTACACTCTGCTATGGCAGCACTGTCGCAGAGGAATACCCTGCGAGCCAAAACGGCCCC
CGGTGCGTGTATTGCATCTGCCTTGCGAGCATTCACAGGGACGAATACGCCCTGCCGTTGCATTACTTCA
ATATGGGTGCTCTGTCGTCGTCATCAGGACCATTTGCGCAGGACTACCGCGCATATATCATCAGCACTCG
TGCGGATACTTCTGGGATTCCTATTGTTACGCGAGCTCAGGAATACCGAGCTCTGGCGACAGAGACCCTC
ACACGGAAGATCTATCGATCTCGACGGTACCGCGGGCCCGGGATCCACCGGATCTAGATAACTGATCATA
ATCAGCCATACCACATTTGTAGAGGTTTTACTTGCTTTAAAAAACCTCCCACACCTCCCCCTGAACCTGA
AACATAAAATGAATGCAATTGTTGTTGTTAACTTGTTTATTGCAGCTTATAATGGTTACAAATAAAGCAA
TAGCATCACAAATTTCACAAATAAAGCATTTTTTTCACTGCATTCTAGTTGTGGTTTGTCCAAACTCATC
AATGTATCTTAACGCGTAAATTGTAAGCGTTAATATTTTGTTAAAATTCGCGTTAAATTTTTGTTAAATC
AGCTCATTTTTTAACCAATAGGCCGAAATCGGCAAAATCCCTTATAAATCAAAAGAATAGACCGAGATAG
GGT
[37 nt withheld, positions 4904-4940]
AAAGAACGTGGACTCCAACGTCAAAGG
[49 nt withheld, positions 4968-5016]
T
[91 nt withheld, positions 5018-5108]
G
[124 nt withheld, positions 5110-5233]
CAGGTGGCACTTTTCGGGGAAATGTGCGCGGAACCCCTATTTGTTTATTTTTCTAAATACATTCAAATAT
GTATCCGCTCATGAGACAATAACCCTGATAAATGCTTCAATAATATTGAAAAAGGAAGAGTCCTGAGGCG
GAAAGAACCAGCTGTGGAATGTGTGTCAGTTAGGGTGTGGAAAGTCCCCAGGCTCCCCAGCAGGCAGAAG
TATGCAAAGCATGCATCTCAATTAGTCAGCAACCAGGTGTGGAAAGTCCCCAGGCTCCCCAGCAGGCAGA
AGTATGCAAAGCATGCATCTCAATTAGTCAGCAACCATAGTCCCGCCCCTAACTCCGCCCATCCCGCCCC
TAACTCCGCCCAGTTCCGCCCATTCTCCGCCCCATGGCTGACTAATTTTTTTTATTTATGCAGAGGCCGA
GGCCGCCTCGGCCTCTGAGCTATTCCAGAAGTAGTGAGGAGGCTTTTTTGGAGGCCTAGGCTTTTGCAAA
GATCGATCAAGAGACAGGATGAGGATCGTTTCGCATGATTGAACAAGATGGATTGCACGCAGGTTCTCCG
GCCGCTTGGGTGGAGAGGCTATTCGGCTATGACTGGGCACAACAGACAATCGGCTGCTCTGATGCCGCCG
TGTTCCGGCTGTCAGCGCAGGGGCGCCCGGTTCTTTTTGTCAAGACCGACCTGTCCGGTGCCCTGAATGA
ACTGCAAGACGAGGCAGCGCGGCTATCGTGGCTGGCCACGACGGGCGTTCCTTGCGCAGCTGTGCTCGAC
GTTGTCACTGAAGCGGGAAGGGACTGGCTGCTATTGGGCGAAGTGCCGGGGCAGGATCTCCTGTCATCTC
ACCTTGCTCCTGCCGAGAAAGTATCCATCATGGCTGATGCAATGCGGCGGCTGCATACGCTTGATCCGGC
TACCTGCCCATTCGACCACCAAGCGAAACATCGCATCGAGCGAGCACGTACTCGGATGGAAGCCGGTCTT
GTCGATCAGGATGATCTGGACGAAGAGCATCAGGGGCTCGCGCCAGCCGAACTGTTCGCCAGGCTCAAGG
CGAGCATGCCCGACGGCGAGGATCTCGTCGTGACCCATGGCGATGCCTGCTTGCCGAATATCATGGTGGA
AAATGGCCGCTTTTCTGGATTCATCGACTGTGGCCGGCTGGGTGTGGCGGACCGCTATCAGGACATAGCG
TTGGCTACCCGTGATATTGCTGAAGAGCTTGGCGGCGAATGGGCTGACCGCTTCCTCGTGCTTTACGGTA
TCGCCGCTCCCGATTCGCAGCGCATCGCCTTCTATCGCCTTCTTGACGAGTTCTTCTGAGCGGGACTCTG
GGGTTCGAAATGACCGACCAAGCGACGCCCAACCTGCCATCACGAGATTTCGATTCCACCGCCGCCTTCT
ATGAAAGGTTGGGCTTCGGAATCGTTTTCCGGGACGCCGGCTGGATGATCCTCCAGCGCGGGGATCTCAT
GCTGGAGTTCTTCGCCCACCCTAGGGGGAGGCTAACTGAAACACGGAAGGAGACAATACCGGAAGGAACC
CGCGCTATGACGGCAATAAAAAGACAGAATAAAACGCACGGTGTTGGGTCGTTTGTTCATAAACGCGGGG
TTCGGTCCCAGGGCTGGCACTCTGTCGATACCCCACCGAGACCCCATTGGGGCCAATACGCCCGCGTTTC
TTCCTTTTCCCCACCCCACCCCCCAAGTTCGGGTGAAGGCCCAGGGCTCGCAGCCAACGTCGGGGCGGCA
GGCCCTGCCATAGCCTCAGGTTACTCATATATACTTTAGATTGATTTAAAACTTCATTTTTAATTTAAAA
GGATCTAGGTGAAGATCCTTTTTGATAATCTCATGACCAAAATCCCTTAACGTGAGTTTTCGTTCCACTG
AGCGTCAGACCCCGTAGAAAAGATCAAAGGATCTTCTTGAGATCCTTTTTTTCTGCGCGTAATCTGCTGC
TTGCAAACAAAAAAACCACCGCTACCAGCGGTGGTTTGTTTGCCGGATCAAGAGCTACCAACTCTTTTTC
CGAAGGTAACTGGCTTCAGCAGAGCGCAGATACCAAATACTGTTCTTCTAGTGTAGCCGTAGTTAGGCCA
CCACTTCAAGAACTCTGTAGCACCGCCTACATACCTCGCTCTGCTAATCCTGTTACCAGTGGCTGCTGCC
AGTGGCGATAAGTCGTGTCTTACCGGGTTGGACTCAAGACGATAGTTACCGGATAAGGCGCAGCGGTCGG
GCTGAACGGGGGGTTCGTGCACACAGCCCAGCTTGGAGCGAACGACCTACACCGAACTGAGATACCTACA
GCGTGAGCTATGAGAAAGCGCCACGCTTCCCGAAGGGAGAAAGGCGGACAGGTATCCGGTAAGCGGCAGG
GTCGGAACAGGAGAGCGCACGAGGGAGCTTCCAGGGGGAAACGCCTGGTATCTTTATAGTCCTGTCGGGT
TTCGCCACCTCTGACTTGAGCGTCGATTTTTGTGATGCTCGTCAGGGGGGCGGAGCCTATGGAAAAACGC
CAGCAACGCGGCCTTTTTACGGTTCCTGGCCTTTTGC
